Addgene plasmid #163321: PX459v2-ILK-gRNA 2-exon 8
Purpose: SpCas9 ILK gRNA 2 (G*ACATTGTAGAGGGATCCATA), targeting exon 8 within the C-terminal protein kinase domain.
Depositing lab: Val Brunton. Publication: Loss of Integrin-linked kinase sensitizes breast cancer to SRC inhibitors. Beetham H, Griffith BGC, Murina O, Loftus AE, Parry DA, Temps C, Culley J, Muir M, Unciti-Broceta A, Sims AH, Byron A, Brunton VG. Cancer Res. 2021 Dec 17. pii: 0008-5472.CAN-21-0373. doi: 10.1158/0008-5472.CAN-21-0373. PubMed 34921014.
Backbone
  Vector backbone: pSpCas9(BB)-2A-Puro (PX459) V2.0 (Plasmid #62988)
  Backbone size w/o insert (bp): 9200
  Total vector size (bp): 9200
  Modifications to backbone: Used BbsI sites to insert 21bp gRNA
  Vector type: Mammalian Expression, CRISPR
  Selectable markers: Puromycin
Growth in bacteria
  Bacterial resistance: Ampicillin, 100 μg/mL
  Growth temperature: 37°C
  Growth strain: NEB Stable
  Copy number: Unknown
Gene/Insert
  Gene/Insert name: ILK gRNA 2_Exon8 (alt name: guide RNA targeting Integrin-Linked Kinase, exon 8)
  gRNA/shRNA sequence: G*ACATTGTAGAGGGATCCATA
  Species: H. sapiens (human)
  Promoter: U6F
  Cloning method: Restriction Enzyme; 5′ cloning site BbsI (not destroyed); 3′ cloning site BbsI (not destroyed)
  Sequencing primers: 5′ GAGGGCCTATTTCCCATGATTCC
Resource information
  A portion of this plasmid was derived from a plasmid made by: AddGene, pSpCas9(BB)-2A-Puro (PX459) V2.0 (Plasmid #62988)
Terms and licenses: Academic/Nonprofit Terms; Industry Terms: Not Available to Industry
How to cite: PX459v2-ILK-gRNA 2-exon 8 was a gift from Val Brunton (Addgene plasmid # 163321 ; http://n2t.net/addgene:163321 ; RRID:Addgene_163321)
