[The description below was written by a language model from this plasmid's Addgene catalogue record.]
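Description:
PX459v2-ILK-gRNA 2-exon 8 is an all-in-one mammalian CRISPR expression plasmid built on the pSpCas9(BB)-2A-Puro (PX459) V2.0 backbone, with a total size of about 9.2 kb. It is propagated in bacteria under ampicillin selection, and it carries a puromycin marker for selecting transfected mammalian cells. As the backbone name indicates, Streptococcus pyogenes Cas9 is linked to the puromycin resistance gene through a 2A self-cleaving peptide, so both proteins are made from one transcript and cells that survive puromycin are also those expressing the nuclease. The record does not state which promoter drives the Cas9-2A-Puro cassette, and no feature table is provided, so the remaining backbone elements cannot be detailed here.

The construct-specific payload is a 21-nucleotide guide sequence cloned into the backbone's BbsI sites, where it sits upstream of the sgRNA scaffold and is transcribed from a U6 RNA polymerase III promoter. The leading G marked in the record appears to be an added base, a common way to support efficient U6 transcription initiation, though the record does not explain the notation. The catalogue entry lists the BbsI sites as not destroyed, which is unusual for this type of cloning. The guide is the second of the depositors' guides against human ILK (integrin-linked kinase) and targets exon 8, within the region encoding the C-terminal protein kinase domain.

The plasmid is intended for Cas9-mediated disruption of ILK in human cells by transient transfection and puromycin enrichment. The associated publication reports that loss of ILK sensitizes breast cancer to SRC inhibitors.
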