>Addgene plasmid #163321 | PX459v2-ILK-gRNA 2-exon 8 | depositor partial sequence | sequence record 316594 | gRNA site using U6 F primer: GAGGGCCTATTTCCCATGATTCC
GAAAGTAATAATTTCTTGGGTAGTTTGCAGTTTTAAAATTATGTTTTAAAATGGACTATCATATGCTTAC
CGTAACTTGAAAGTATTTCGATTTCTTGGCTTTATATATCTTGTGGAAAGGACGAAACACCGACATTGTA
GAGGGATCCATAGTTTTAGAGCTAGAAATAGCAAGTTAAAATAAGGCTAGTCCGTTATCAACTTGAAAAA
GTGGCACCGAGTCGGTGCTTTTTTGTTTTAGAGCTAGAAATAGCAAGTTAAAATAAGGCTAGTCCGTTTT
TAGCGCGTGCGCCAATTCTGCAGACAAATGGCTCTAGAGGTACCCGTTACATAACTTACGGTAAATGGCC
CGCCTGGCTGACCGCCCAACGACCCCCGCCCATTGACGTCAATAGTAACGCCAATAGGGACTTTCCATTG
ACGTCAATGGGTGGAGTATTTACGGTAAACTGCCCACTTGGCAGTACATCAAGTGTATCATA
