>Addgene plasmid #163321 | PX459v2-ILK-gRNA 2-exon 8 | addgene partial sequence | sequence record 325135 | Addgene NGS Result
GAGGGCCTATTTCCCATGATTCCTTCATATTTGCATATACGATACAAGGCTGTTAGAGAGATAATTGGAA
TTAATTTGACTGTAAACACAAAGATATTAGTACAAAATACGTGACGTAGAAAGTAATAATTTCTTGGGTA
GTTTGCAGTTTTAAAATTATGTTTTAAAATGGACTATCATATGCTTACCGTAACTTGAAAGTATTTCGAT
TTCTTGGCTTTATATATCTTGTGGAAAGGACGAAACACCGACATTGTAGAGGGATCCATAGTTTTAGAGC
TAGAAATAGCAAGTTAAAATAAGGCTAGTCCGTTATCAACTTGAAAAAGTGGCACCGAGTCGGTGCTTTT
TTGTTTTAGAGCTAGAAATAGCAAGTTAAAATAAGGCTAGTCCGTTTTTAGCGCGTGCGCCAATTCTGCA
GACAAATGGCTCTAGAGGTACCCGTTACATAACTTACGGTAAATGGCCCGCCTGGCTGACCGCCCAACGA
CCCCCGCCCATTGACGTCAATAGTAACGCCAATAGGGACTTTCCATTGACGTCAATGGGTGGAGTATTTA
CGGTAAACTGCCCACTTGGCAGTACATCAAGTGTATCATATGCCAAGTACGCCCCCTATTGACGTCAATG
ACGGTAAATGGCCCGCCTGGCATTGTGCCCAGTACATGACCTTATGGGACTTTCCTACTTGGCAGTACAT
CTACGTATTAGTCATCGCTATTACCATGGTCGAGGTGAGCCCCACGTTCTGCTTCACTCTCCCCATCTCC
CCCCCCTCCCCACCCCCAATTTTGTATTTATTTATTTTTTAATTATTTTGTGCAGCGATGGGGGCGGGGG
GGGGGGCGCGCGCCAGGCGGGGCGGGGCGGGGCGAGGGGCGGGGCGGGGCGAGGCGGAGAGGTGCGGCGG
CAGCCAATCAGAGCGGCGCGCTCCGAAAGTTTCCTTTTATGGCGAGGCGGCGGCGGCGGCGGCCCTATAA
AAAGCGAAGCGCGCGGCGGGCGGGAGTCGCTGCGCGCTGCCTTCGCCCCGTGCCCCGCTCCGCCGCCGCC
TCGCGCCGCCCGCCCCGGCTCTGACTGACCGCGTTACTCCCACAGGTGAGCGGGCGGGACGGCCCTTCTC
CTCCGGGCTGTAATTAGCTGAGCAAGAGGTAAGGGTTTAAGGGATGGTTGGTTGGTGGGGTATTAATGTT
TAATTACCTGGAGCACCTGCCTGAAATCACTTTTTTTCAGGTTGGACCGGTGCCACCATGGACTATAAGG
ACCACGACGGAGACTACAAGGATCATGATATTGATTACAAAGACGATGACGATAAGATGGCCCCAAAGAA
GAAGCGGAAGGTCGGTATCCACGGAGTCCCAGCAGCCGACAAGAAGTACAGCATCGGCCTGGACATCGGC
ACCAACTCTGTGGGCTGGGCCGTGATCACCGACGAGTACAAGGTGCCCAGCAAGAAATTCAAGGTGCTGG
GCAACACCGACCGGCACAGCATCAAGAAGAACCTGATCGGAGCCCTGCTGTTCGACAGCGGCGAAACAGC
CGAGGCCACCCGGCTGAAGAGAACCGCCAGAAGAAGATACACCAGACGGAAGAACCGGATCTGCTATCTG
CAAGAGATCTTCAGCAACGAGATGGCCAAGGTGGACGACAGCTTCTTCCACAGACTGGAAGAGTCCTTCC
TGGTGGAAGAGGATAAGAAGCACGAGCGGCACCCCATCTTCGGCAACATCGTGGACGAGGTGGCCTACCA
CGAGAAGTACCCCACCATCTACCACCTGAGAAAGAAACTGGTGGACAGCACCGACAAGGCCGACCTGCGG
CTGATCTATCTGGCCCTGGCCCACATGATCAAGTTCCGGGGCCACTTCCTGATCGAGGGCGACCTGAACC
CCGACAACAGCGACGTGGACAAGCTGTTCATCCAGCTGGTGCAGACCTACAACCAGCTGTTCGAGGAAAA
CCCCATCAACGCCAGCGGCGTGGACGCCAAGGCCATCCTGTCTGCCAGACTGAGCAAGAGCAGACGGCTG
GAAAATCTGATCGCCCAGCTGCCCGGCGAGAAGAAGAATGGCCTGTTCGGAAACCTGATTGCCCTGAGCC
TGGGCCTGACCCCCAACTTCAAGAGCAACTTCGACCTGGCCGAGGATGCCAAACTGCAGCTGAGCAAGGA
CACCTACGACGACGACCTGGACAACCTGCTGGCCCAGATCGGCGACCAGTACGCCGACCTGTTTCTGGCC
GCCAAGAACCTGTCCGACGCCATCCTGCTGAGCGACATCCTGAGAGTGAACACCGAGATCACCAAGGCCC
CCCTGAGCGCCTCTATGATCAAGAGATACGACGAGCACCACCAGGACCTGACCCTGCTGAAAGCTCTCGT
GCGGCAGCAGCTGCCTGAGAAGTACAAAGAGATTTTCTTCGACCAGAGCAAGAACGGCTACGCCGGCTAC
ATTGACGGCGGAGCCAGCCAGGAAGAGTTCTACAAGTTCATCAAGCCCATCCTGGAAAAGATGGACGGCA
CCGAGGAACTGCTCGTGAAGCTGAACAGAGAGGACCTGCTGCGGAAGCAGCGGACCTTCGACAACGGCAG
CATCCCCCACCAGATCCACCTGGGAGAGCTGCACGCCATTCTGCGGCGGCAGGAAGATTTTTACCCATTC
CTGAAGGACAACCGGGAAAAGATCGAGAAGATCCTGACCTTCCGCATCCCCTACTACGTGGGCCCTCTGG
CCAGGGGAAACAGCAGATTCGCCTGGATGACCAGAAAGAGCGAGGAAACCATCACCCCCTGGAACTTCGA
GGAAGTGGTGGACAAGGGCGCTTCCGCCCAGAGCTTCATCGAGCGGATGACCAACTTCGATAAGAACCTG
CCCAACGAGAAGGTGCTGCCCAAGCACAGCCTGCTGTACGAGTACTTCACCGTGTATAACGAGCTGACCA
AAGTGAAATACGTGACCGAGGGAATGAGAAAGCCCGCCTTCCTGAGCGGCGAGCAGAAAAAGGCCATCGT
GGACCTGCTGTTCAAGACCAACCGGAAAGTGACCGTGAAGCAGCTGAAAGAGGACTACTTCAAGAAAATC
GAGTGCTTCGACTCCGTGGAAATCTCCGGCGTGGAAGATCGGTTCAACGCCTCCCTGGGCACATACCACG
ATCTGCTGAAAATTATCAAGGACAAGGACTTCCTGGACAATGAGGAAAACGAGGACATTCTGGAAGATAT
CGTGCTGACCCTGACACTGTTTGAGGACAGAGAGATGATCGAGGAACGGCTGAAAACCTATGCCCACCTG
TTCGACGACAAAGTGATGAAGCAGCTGAAGCGGCGGAGATACACCGGCTGGGGCAGGCTGAGCCGGAAGC
TGATCAACGGCATCCGGGACAAGCAGTCCGGCAAGACAATCCTGGATTTCCTGAAGTCCGACGGCTTCGC
CAACAGAAACTTCATGCAGCTGATCCACGACGACAGCCTGACCTTTAAAGAGGACATCCAGAAAGCCCAG
GTGTCCGGCCAGGGCGATAGCCTGCACGAGCACATTGCCAATCTGGCCGGCAGCCCCGCCATTAAGAAGG
GCATCCTGCAGACAGTGAAGGTGGTGGACGAGCTCGTGAAAGTGATGGGCCGGCACAAGCCCGAGAACAT
CGTGATCGAAATGGCCAGAGAGAACCAGACCACCCAGAAGGGACAGAAGAACAGCCGCGAGAGAATGAAG
CGGATCGAAGAGGGCATCAAAGAGCTGGGCAGCCAGATCCTGAAAGAACACCCCGTGGAAAACACCCAGC
TGCAGAACGAGAAGCTGTACCTGTACTACCTGCAGAATGGGCGGGATATGTACGTGGACCAGGAACTGGA
CATCAACCGGCTGTCCGACTACGATGTGGACCATATCGTGCCTCAGAGCTTTCTGAAGGACGACTCCATC
GACAACAAGGTGCTGACCAGAAGCGACAAGAACCGGGGCAAGAGCGACAACGTGCCCTCCGAAGAGGTCG
TGAAGAAGATGAAGAACTACTGGCGGCAGCTGCTGAACGCCAAGCTGATTACCCAGAGAAAGTTCGACAA
TCTGACCAAGGCCGAGAGAGGCGGCCTGAGCGAACTGGATAAGGCCGGCTTCATCAAGAGACAGCTGGTG
GAAACCCGGCAGATCACAAAGCACGTGGCACAGATCCTGGACTCCCGGATGAACACTAAGTACGACGAGA
ATGACAAGCTGATCCGGGAAGTGAAAGTGATCACCCTGAAGTCCAAGCTGGTGTCCGATTTCCGGAAGGA
TTTCCAGTTTTACAAAGTGCGCGAGATCAACAACTACCACCACGCCCACGACGCCTACCTGAACGCCGTC
GTGGGAACCGCCCTGATCAAAAAGTACCCTAAGCTGGAAAGCGAGTTCGTGTACGGCGACTACAAGGTGT
ACGACGTGCGGAAGATGATCGCCAAGAGCGAGCAGGAAATCGGCAAGGCTACCGCCAAGTACTTCTTCTA
CAGCAACATCATGAACTTTTTCAAGACCGAGATTACCCTGGCCAACGGCGAGATCCGGAAGCGGCCTCTG
ATCGAGACAAACGGCGAAACCGGGGAGATCGTGTGGGATAAGGGCCGGGATTTTGCCACCGTGCGGAAAG
TGCTGAGCATGCCCCAAGTGAATATCGTGAAAAAGACCGAGGTGCAGACAGGCGGCTTCAGCAAAGAGTC
TATCCTGCCCAAGAGGAACAGCGATAAGCTGATCGCCAGAAAGAAGGACTGGGACCCTAAGAAGTACGGC
GGCTTCGACAGCCCCACCGTGGCCTATTCTGTGCTGGTGGTGGCCAAAGTGGAAAAGGGCAAGTCCAAGA
AACTGAAGAGTGTGAAAGAGCTGCTGGGGATCACCATCATGGAAAGAAGCAGCTTCGAGAAGAATCCCAT
CGACTTTCTGGAAGCCAAGGGCTACAAAGAAGTGAAAAAGGACCTGATCATCAAGCTGCCTAAGTACTCC
CTGTTCGAGCTGGAAAACGGCCGGAAGAGAATGCTGGCCTCTGCCGGCGAACTGCAGAAGGGAAACGAAC
TGGCCCTGCCCTCCAAATATGTGAACTTCCTGTACCTGGCCAGCCACTATGAGAAGCTGAAGGGCTCCCC
CGAGGATAATGAGCAGAAACAGCTGTTTGTGGAACAGCACAAGCACTACCTGGACGAGATCATCGAGCAG
ATCAGCGAGTTCTCCAAGAGAGTGATCCTGGCCGACGCTAATCTGGACAAAGTGCTGTCCGCCTACAACA
AGCACCGGGATAAGCCCATCAGAGAGCAGGCCGAGAATATCATCCACCTGTTTACCCTGACCAATCTGGG
AGCCCCTGCCGCCTTCAAGTACTTTGACACCACCATCGACCGGAAGAGGTACACCAGCACCAAAGAGGTG
CTGGACGCCACCCTGATCCACCAGAGCATCACCGGCCTGTACGAGACACGGATCGACCTGTCTCAGCTGG
GAGGCGACAAAAGGCCGGCGGCCACGAAAAAGGCCGGCCAGGCAAAAAAGAAAAAGGAATTCGGCAGTGG
AGAGGGCAGAGGAAGTCTGCTAACATGCGGTGACGTCGAGGAGAATCCTGGCCCAATGACCGAGTACAAG
CCCACGGTGCGCCTCGCCACCCGCGACGACGTCCCCAGGGCCGTACGCACCCTCGCCGCCGCGTTCGCCG
ACTACCCCGCCACGCGCCACACCGTCGATCCGGACCGCCACATCGAGCGGGTCACCGAGCTGCAAGAACT
CTTCCTCACGCGCGTCGGGCTCGACATCGGCAAGGTGTGGGTCGCGGACGACGGCGCCGCGGTGGCGGTC
TGGACCACGCCGGAGAGCGTCGAAGCGGGGGCGGTGTTCGCCGAGATCGGCCCGCGCATGGCCGAGTTGA
GCGGTTCCCGGCTGGCCGCGCAGCAACAGATGGAAGGCCTCCTGGCGCCGCACCGGCCCAAGGAGCCCGC
GTGGTTCCTGGCCACCGTCGGAGTCTCGCCCGACCACCAGGGCAAGGGTCTGGGCAGCGCCGTCGTGCTC
CCCGGAGTGGAGGCGGCCGAGCGCGCCGGGGTGCCCGCCTTCCTGGAGACCTCCGCGCCCCGCAACCTCC
CCTTCTACGAGCGGCTCGGCTTCACCGTCACCGCCGACGTCGAGGTGCCCGAAGGACCGCGCACCTGGTG
CATGACCCGCAAGCCCGGTGCCTGAGAATTCTAACTAGAGCTCGCTGATCAGCCTCGACTGTGCCTTCTA
GTTGCCAGCCATCTGTTGTTTGCCCCTCCCCCGTGCCTTCCTTGACCCTGGAAGGTGCCACTCCCACTGT
CCTTTCCTAATAAAATGAGGAAATTGCATCGCATTGTCTGAGTAGGTGTCATTCTATTCTGGGGGGTGGG
GTGGGGCAGGACAGCAAGGGGGAGGATTGGGAAGAGAATAGCAGGCATGCTGGGGAGCGGCCGCAGGAAC
CCCTAGTGATGGAGTTGGCCACTCCCTCTCTGCGCGCTCGCTCGCTCACTGAGGCCGGGCGACCAAAGGT
CGCCCGACGCCCGGGCTTTGCCCGGGCGGCCTCAGTGAGCGAGCGAGCGCGCAGCTGCCTGCAGGGGCGC
CTGATGCGGTATTTTCTCCTTACGCATCTGTGCGGTATTTCACACCGCATA
[95 nt withheld, positions 6632-6726]
T
[46 nt withheld, positions 6728-6773]
C
[141 nt withheld, positions 6775-6915]
CCTTTGACGTTGGAGTCCACGTTCTTT
[37 nt withheld, positions 6943-6979]
ACTCTATCTCGGGCTATTCTTTTGATTTATAAGGGATTTTGCCGATTTCGGTCTATTGGTTAAAAAATGA
GCTGATTTAACAAAAATTTAACGCGAATTTTAACAAAATATTAACGTTTACAATTTTATGGTGCACTCTC
AGTACAATCTGCTCTGATGCCGCATAGTTAAGCCAGCCCCGACACCCGCCAACACCCGCTGACGCGCCCT
GACGGGCTTGTCTGCTCCCGGCATCCGCTTACAGACAAGCTGTGACCGTCTCCGGGAGCTGCATGTGTCA
GAGGTTTTCACCGTCATCACCGAAACGCGCGAGACGAAAGGGCCTCGTGATACGCCTATTTTTATAGGTT
AATGTCATGATAATAATGGTTTCTTAGACGTCAGGTGGCACTTTTCGGGGAAATGTGCGCGGAACCCCTA
TTTGTTTATTTTTCTAAATACATTCAAATATGTATCCGCTCATGAGACAATAACCCTGATAAATGCTTCA
ATAATATTGAAAAAGGAAGAGTATGAGTATTCAACATTTCCGTGTCGCCCTTATTCCCTTTTTTGCGGCA
TTTTGCCTTCCTGTTTTTGCTCACCCAGAAACGCTGGTGAAAGTAAAAGATGCTGAAGATCAGTTGGGTG
CACGAGTGGGTTACATCGAACTGGATCTCAACAGCGGTAAGATCCTTGAGAGTTTTCGCCCCGAAGAACG
TTTTCCAATGATGAGCACTTTTAAAGTTCTGCTATGTGGCGCGGTATTATCCCGTATTGACGCCGGGCAA
GAGCAACTCGGTCGCCGCATACACTATTCTCAGAATGACTTGGTTGAGTACTCACCAGTCACAGAAAAGC
ATCTTACGGATGGCATGACAGTAAGAGAATTATGCAGTGCTGCCATAACCATGAGTGATAACACTGCGGC
CAACTTACTTCTGACAACGATCGGAGGACCGAAGGAGCTAACCGCTTTTTTGCACAACATGGGGGATCAT
GTAACTCGCCTTGATCGTTGGGAACCGGAGCTGAATGAAGCCATACCAAACGACGAGCGTGACACCACGA
TGCCTGTAGCAATGGCAACAACGTTGCGCAAACTATTAACTGGCGAACTACTTACTCTAGCTTCCCGGCA
ACAATTAATAGACTGGATGGAGGCGGATAAAGTTGCAGGACCACTTCTGCGCTCGGCCCTTCCGGCTGGC
TGGTTTATTGCTGATAAATCTGGAGCCGGTGAGCGTGGAAGCCGCGGTATCATTGCAGCACTGGGGCCAG
ATGGTAAGCCCTCCCGTATCGTAGTTATCTACACGACGGGGAGTCAGGCAACTATGGATGAACGAAATAG
ACAGATCGCTGAGATAGGTGCCTCACTGATTAAGCATTGGTAACTGTCAGACCAAGTTTACTCATATATA
CTTTAGATTGATTTAAAACTTCATTTTTAATTTAAAAGGATCTAGGTGAAGATCCTTTTTGATAATCTCA
TGACCAAAATCCCTTAACGTGAGTTTTCGTTCCACTGAGCGTCAGACCCCGTAGAAAAGATCAAAGGATC
TTCTTGAGATCCTTTTTTTCTGCGCGTAATCTGCTGCTTGCAAACAAAAAAACCACCGCTACCAGCGGTG
GTTTGTTTGCCGGATCAAGAGCTACCAACTCTTTTTCCGAAGGTAACTGGCTTCAGCAGAGCGCAGATAC
CAAATACTGTTCTTCTAGTGTAGCCGTAGTTAGGCCACCACTTCAAGAACTCTGTAGCACCGCCTACATA
CCTCGCTCTGCTAATCCTGTTACCAGTGGCTGCTGCCAGTGGCGATAAGTCGTGTCTTACCGGGTTGGAC
TCAAGACGATAGTTACCGGATAAGGCGCAGCGGTCGGGCTGAACGGGGGGTTCGTGCACACAGCCCAGCT
TGGAGCGAACGACCTACACCGAACTGAGATACCTACAGCGTGAGCTATGAGAAAGCGCCACGCTTCCCGA
AGGGAGAAAGGCGGACAGGTATCCGGTAAGCGGCAGGGTCGGAACAGGAGAGCGCACGAGGGAGCTTCCA
GGGGGAAACGCCTGGTATCTTTATAGTCCTGTCGGGTTTCGCCACCTCTGACTTGAGCGTCGATTTTTGT
GATGCTCGTCAGGGGGGCGGAGCCTATGGAAAAACGCCAGCAACGCGGCCTTTTTACGGTTCCTGGCCTT
TTGCTGGCCTTTTGCTCACATGT
